Addgene plasmid #70926: pFOSGE_COF2B10
Purpose: Gateway entry clone
Depositing lab: Alexander Stark. Depositing organization: Research Institute of Molecular Pathology (IMP). Publication: Transcriptional regulators form diverse groups with context-dependent regulatory functions. Stampfel G, Kazmar T, Frank O, Wienerroither S, Reiter F, Stark A. Nature. 2015 Nov 9. doi: 10.1038/nature15545. PubMed 26550828.
Backbone
  Vector backbone: pDONR221
  Backbone manufacturer: Invitrogen
  Backbone size w/o insert (bp): 4762
  Vector type: Gateway entry vector
Growth in bacteria
  Bacterial resistance: Kanamycin, 50 μg/mL
  Growth temperature: 37°C
  Growth strain: DH5alpha
  Copy number: High Copy
Gene/Insert
  Gene/Insert name: Keap1 (alt names: FBgn0038475; CG3962, FBtr0083423)
  Species: D. melanogaster (fly)
  Insert size (bp): 2328
  Entrez Gene: Keap1 (a.k.a. Dmel_CG3962, CG3962, DmKeap1, Dmel\CG3962, KEAP1, Keap-1, Nrf-2, dKEAP1, dKeap1, dkeap-1, dkeap1, keap, keap-1, keap1, nrf-2)
  Cloning method: Gateway Cloning
  Sequencing primers: 5′ M13-F20; 3′ M13R
Terms and licenses: Academic/Nonprofit Terms; Industry Terms: Not Available to Industry
How to cite: pFOSGE_COF2B10 was a gift from Alexander Stark (Addgene plasmid # 70926 ; http://n2t.net/addgene:70926 ; RRID:Addgene_70926)
