[The description below was written by a language model from this plasmid's Addgene catalogue record.]
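Description:
pFOSGE_COF2B10 is a Gateway entry clone built on the commercial pDONR221 donor vector backbone and carrying the Drosophila melanogaster Keap1 gene (CG3962) as an insert of about 2.3 kb, corresponding to the annotated transcript FBtr0083423. It is a high-copy bacterial plasmid maintained in standard E. coli cloning strains under kanamycin selection. The insert was introduced by Gateway recombination, which in a pDONR-type vector normally replaces the donor cassette with the gene of interest and leaves it flanked by attL recombination sites. No feature table is provided, so the exact boundaries of the insert, the presence or absence of a stop codon, and any added tags are not stated. M13 forward and reverse priming sites flanking the insert are listed for sequence verification.

As an entry clone, the plasmid is not an expression construct in its own right; the record lists no promoter driving Keap1. Its role is to serve as a shuttle, so that the Keap1 coding sequence can be transferred by LR recombination into any compatible destination vector, which then supplies the promoter, fusion tags or DNA-binding domains, and host-specific elements. The naming scheme and the associated publication, a systematic study of how transcriptional regulators function in different regulatory contexts, suggest that this clone belongs to a larger collection of fly transcription factor and cofactor open reading frames assembled for such assays, although the record gives its purpose only as a Gateway entry clone.
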