>Addgene plasmid #70926 | pFOSGE_COF2B10 | depositor partial sequence | sequence record 126868 | insert
ATGCAAACCCAAATGCACTCGCCCATGCAATATGAGACCCACATCTCCGACATGCCCAACCACAAGGGAT
ACCCCTGCCGCCCAGAAGAGGCTGAGATGAGCAACACTTCGGAAAGTTGTTCCATCTCATGCGGTGGTCG
ATTCGGATCGGCGCACTCGACCCTAGATGATCACGATGCTACGGATGATGACATGACCTTCTGCATGTCC
AATTACGCCAAGGAGGCCCTGAAGATGATGTACATGATGCGTTCGCACGGCATGCTCACGGACGTGGTAC
TCGAGGTGAAGAAGGAGCTCTTTCCCGCCCACAAAGTGGTGCTGTCGGCGGCATCGCCCTACTTCAAGGC
CATGTTCACGGGGGGACTCAAGGAGTCGGAGATGTCGCGCGTCCAGCTCCAAGGGGTGTGTCCCACGGCC
ATGTCACGCATCCTCTACTTCATGTACACCGGCCAAATACGTGTGACCGAGGTAACGGTGTGCCAACTCC
TGCCCGCGGCCACCATGTTCCAAGTGCCAAACGTAATCGATGCCTGCTGTGCCTTTCTGGAGCGCCAATT
GGATCCCACGAATGCCATTGGCATCGCCCACTTTGCTGAGCAACACGGCTGTGTTGAGCTGCAAAAGAAG
GCCAATGTGTTTATTGAGCGAAATTTCACTCAGGTGTGCCAAGAGGAGGAATTCCTGCAGCTTTCGGCAT
ATCAGTTGATTGCCCTGATACGAAGGGATGAACTGAATGTGCAGGAGGAGCGAGAGGTTTACAACGCTGT
GCTAAAGTGGGTGAAATACGACGAGGACAATCGACACTGTAAAATGGAGCACATTTTGGGCGCTGTCCGT
TGTCAGTTCCTTACGCCCAACTTCCTCAAGGAGCAGATGAAAAACTGCGATGTTCTGCGAAAGGTGCCCG
CCTGTCGGGAGTATTTGGCCAAGATCTTTAAGGACTTAACGCTGCACAAGTGTCCAGGAGTCAAGGAACG
AACCCCCAACACCACAAGGATGATATTTGTCGCCGGTGGCTTTTTTCGTCACTCACTGGACATTCTGGAG
GCCTACAATGTAGACGACATGACGTGGACGACACTGGCAAATCTACGCATTCCAAGATCTGGTTTGGGTG
CCGCCTTTCTCAAGGGCAAGTTCTATGCGGTTGGAGGCAGAAATAACAACATTGGATCTTCCTACGACTC
GGATTGGGTGGATCGCTATAGTGCAGTCACCGAAACATGGCGTCCGTGCGCTCCCATGTCCGTGCCACGC
CATCGAGTGGGCGTGGCCGTGATGGACGAGCTGATGTACGCCGTAGGCGGGTCCGCCGGCATGGAGTACC
ACAACACGGTGGAATACTATGACCCCGATTTGGATCGCTGGACTCTTGTACAGCCGATGCATGCCAAGCG
CTTGGGAGTGGGTGTTGTGGTGGTCAACCGTCTGCTTTATGCCATCGGAGGTTTCGATGGAAACGAGCGC
TTGGCCAGCGTGGAGTGCTACCATCCGGAGAACAATGAGTGGAGTTTTTTGCCACCACTACAAACGGGTC
GCAGTGGAGCGGGTGTTGCTGCAATTAACCAGTACATCTACGTTGTTGGTGGCTTCGATGGCACCCGTCA
ACTAGCCACCGTGGAGCGTTATGATACCGAAAACGATACCTGGGACATGGTTGCGCCAATTCAAATCGCA
CGCAGTGCTCTCTCGCTGACTCCGCTGGACGAAAAACTGTACGCCATTGGTGGATTCGATGGCAACAACT
TTCTGTCCATAGTCGAGGTCTACGATCCACGAACAAATACGTGGACAACAGGAACACCACTAAAATCGGG
AAGATCGGGTCATGCGTCGGCGGTTATTTATCAGCCGGCGTGTTCCACCACGTTTATGGACTACGAAGAT
AGTGACGCCCCACACCCGGATGGAAGTAACAACGGGGAAAGGAATGCTCATACACCACAAAACACGTACG
GCAGTGGGAGTCCACATTATCCTGGGACGGCGTCCAATATGCAGTTTCATACTTCATACGGAATGAGCGG
CTGCAACAATTGTGACTCGGAAATGGATATAAAACCATATATTCCTGCAGAACACCATAGTTTTCAAATT
CCCGCCATTAGATCCGAGGAGCTAGTCAATCCAAACTGTCCTTGGTCCAGAATGCAGGAAAGATTTCGAA
GAACTCCACCAGCGTCTTTCACAGATGATGAGAGAAATGCTAATGATATGCGGCATAAATTAAAAAAAGC
ACAAAAAGAATGTTTATTTAGCACAGCAGCGAAAGTTTTTCACCATCACATCGAAGGTCGCCTGCGAAAA
CTCACGAGCGCAGCCACA
