>Addgene plasmid #70926 | pFOSGE_COF2B10 | addgene partial sequence | sequence record 130413 | M13-Rev 5'-CAGGAAACAGCTATGACC-3'
TTTTCGCAGGCGACCTTCGATGTGATGGTGAAAAACTTTCGCTGCTGTGCTAAATAAACATTCTTTTTGT
GCTTTTTTTAATTTATGCCGCATATCATTAGCATTTCTCTCATCATCTGTGAAAGACGCTGGTGGAGTTC
TTCGAAATCTTTCCTGCATTCTGGACCAAGGACAGTTTGGATTGACTAGCTCCTCGGATCTAATGGCGGG
AATTTGAAAACTATGGTGTTCTGCAGGAATATATGGTTTTATATCCATTTCCGAGTCACAATTGTTGCAG
CCGCTCATTCCGTATGAAGTATGAAACTGCATATTGGACGCCGTCCCAGGATAATGTGGACTCCCACTGC
CGTACGTGTTTTGTGGTGTATGAGCATTCCTTTCCCCGTTGTTACTTCCATCCGGGTGTGGGGCGTCACT
ATCTTCGTAGTCCATAAACGTGGTGGAACACGCCGGCTGATAAATAACCGCCGACGCATGACCCGATCTT
CCCGATTTTAGTGGTGTTCCTGTTGTCCACGTATTTGTTCGTGG
